>Addgene plasmid #119973 | LentiV_Neo_Sik3_T142Q | addgene full sequence | sequence record 245342 | Addgene NGS Result
TTAATGTAGTCTTATGCAATACTCTTGTAGTCTTGCAACATGGTAACGATGAGTTAGCAACATGCCTTAC
AAGGAGAGAAAAAGCACCGTGCATGCCGATTGGTGGAAGTAAGGTGGTACGATCGTGCCTTATTAGGAAG
GCAACAGACGGGTCTGACATGGATTGGACGAACCACTGAATTGCCGCATTGCAGAGATATTGTATTTAAG
TGCCTAGCTCGATACATAAACGGGTCTCTCTGGTTAGACCAGATCTGAGCCTGGGAGCTCTCTGGCTAAC
TAGGGAACCCACTGCTTAAGCCTCAATAAAGCTTGCCTTGAGTGCTTCAAGTAGTGTGTGCCCGTCTGTT
GTGTGACTCTGGTAACTAGAGATCCCTCAGACCCTTTTAGTCAGTGTGGAAAATCTCTAGCAGTGGCGCC
CGAACAGGGACTTGAAAGCGAAAGGGAAACCAGAGGAGCTCTCTCGACGCAGGACTCGGCTTGCTGAAGC
GCGCACGGCAAGAGGCGAGGGGCGGCGACTGGTGAGTACGCCAAAAATTTTGACTAGCGGAGGCTAGAAG
GAGAGAGATGGGTGCGAGAGCGTCAGTATTAAGCGGGGGAGAATTAGATCGCGATGGGAAAAAATTCGGT
TAAGGCCAGGGGGAAAGAAAAAATATAAATTAAAACATATAGTATGGGCAAGCAGGGAGCTAGAACGATT
CGCAGTTAATCCTGGCCTGTTAGAAACATCAGAAGGCTGTAGACAAATACTGGGACAGCTACAACCATCC
CTTCAGACAGGATCAGAAGAACTTAGATCATTATATAATACAGTAGCAACCCTCTATTGTGTGCATCAAA
GGATAGAGATAAAAGACACCAAGGAAGCTTTAGACAAGATAGAGGAAGAGCAAAACAAAAGTAAGACCAC
CGCACAGCAAGCGGCCGCTGATCTTCAGACCTGGAGGAGGAGATATGAGGGACAATTGGAGAAGTGAATT
ATATAAATATAAAGTAGTAAAAATTGAACCATTAGGAGTAGCACCCACCAAGGCAAAGAGAAGAGTGGTG
CAGAGAGAAAAAAGAGCAGTGGGAATAGGAGCTTTGTTCCTTGGGTTCTTGGGAGCAGCAGGAAGCACTA
TGGGCGCAGCGTCAATGACGCTGACGGTACAGGCCAGACAATTATTGTCTGGTATAGTGCAGCAGCAGAA
CAATTTGCTGAGGGCTATTGAGGCGCAACAGCATCTGTTGCAACTCACAGTCTGGGGCATCAAGCAGCTC
CAGGCAAGAATCCTGGCTGTGGAAAGATACCTAAAGGATCAACAGCTCCTGGGGATTTGGGGTTGCTCTG
GAAAACTCATTTGCACCACTGCTGTGCCTTGGAATGCTAGTTGGAGTAATAAATCTCTGGAACAGATTTG
GAATCACACGACCTGGATGGAGTGGGACAGAGAAATTAACAATTACACAAGCTTAATACACTCCTTAATT
GAAGAATCGCAAAACCAGCAAGAAAAGAATGAACAAGAATTATTGGAATTAGATAAATGGGCAAGTTTGT
GGAATTGGTTTAACATAACAAATTGGCTGTGGTATATAAAATTATTCATAATGATAGTAGGAGGCTTGGT
AGGTTTAAGAATAGTTTTTGCTGTACTTTCTATAGTGAATAGAGTTAGGCAGGGATATTCACCATTATCG
TTTCAGACCCACCTCCCAACCCCGAGGGGACCCAGACCACAATTTTAAAAGAAAAGGGGGGATTGGGGGG
TACAGTGCAGGGGAAAGAATAGTAGACATAATAGCAACAGACATACAAACTAAAGAATTACAAAAACAAA
TTACAAAAATTCAAAATTTTCGGGTTTATTACAGGGACAGCAGAGATCCACTTTGGCGCCGGCTCGAGTG
GCTCCGGTGCCCGTCAGTGGGCAGAGCGCACATCGCCCACAGTCCCCGAGAAGTTGGGGGGAGGGGTCGG
CAATTGAACCGGTGCCTAGAGAAGGTGGCGCGGGGTAAACTGGGAAAGTGATGTCGTGTACTGGCTCCGC
CTTTTTCCCGAGGGTGGGGGAGAACCGTATATAAGTGCAGTAGTCGCCGTGAACGTTCTTTTTCGCAACG
GGTTTGCCGCCAGAACACAGGTGTCGTGACGCGGGATCCGCCACCCGGAGGTTTCACTGCACAACAAGAT
GGCGGCGGCGGCGGCGAGCGGAGCTGGCGGGGTTGCCGTGGCCGGAGCAGGGGGAGCCGGGCCGGCCGGC
CGCCTGCTGCCTCCGCCCGCCGCGGGGCCCCCGGCAGCCCCCGCCGCAGTGCCCCCGGCCGCCGTCCCGG
CGCGTCCCACAGCCCCGGCCTCCCGCGGGTCGATGGCCGCTCGCATCGGCTACTACGAGATCGACCGCAC
CATCGGCAAGGGCAACTTCGCTGTGGTCAAGCGGGCCACGCACCTCGTCACCAAGGCCAAGGTTGCTATT
AAAATCATAGATAAGAGCCAGCTGGATGAAGAAAACTTGAAGAAGATTTTCCGGGAGGTTCAGATAATGA
AGATGCTTTGCCATCCACACATCATCAGACTCTACCAGGTCATGGAGACAGAGCGCATGATTTACCTGGT
GCAAGAATACGCTAGCGGAGGGGAGATATTTGACCACTTGGTAGCCCATGGAAGAATGGCAGAGAAGGAA
GCTCGACGGAAGTTCAAACAGATCGTCACAGCGGTGTATTTTTGTCACTGTCGGAATATCGTTCATCGTG
ATTTAAAAGCCGAAAACTTACTTCTGGACGCCAATCTGAATATCAAAATAGCAGACTTTGGCTTCAGCAA
CCTCTTCACTCCAGGGCAGCTGCTGAAGACGTGGTGTGGCAGCCCTCCCTATGCCGCCCCAGAGCTCTTC
GAAGGGAAGGAATATGATGGGCCCAAAGTGGACATATGGAGCCTTGGAGTTGTCCTCTATGTGCTGGTGT
GTGGCGCCCTGCCGTTTGATGGGAGCACACTGCAGAATCTGCGGGCCCGCGTGCTGAGTGGCAAGTTCCG
CATCCCGTTCTTTATGTCCACAGAGTGTGAGCACTTGATCCGCCACATGCTGGTGTTAGATCCAAATAAG
CGCCTCTCAATGGAACAGATCTGCAGGCACAAGTGGATGAAGCTCGGAGATGCAGACCCCAACTTTGACA
GGTTAATAGCGGAGTGCCAGCAACTGAAGGAGGAAAGGCAGTCGGACCCCCTCAACGATGATGTCCTCTT
GGCTATGGAAGACATGGGGCTGGACAAGGAGCGCACACTTCAGTCATTAAGGTCAGATGCCTATGACCAC
TATAGTGCAATCTACAGCCTGCTGTGCGATCGACACAAGAAACATAAAACTCTGCGTCCCGGAGCACTTC
CCAGCATGCCCCAAGCCATGACTTTCCAGGCACCAGTCAATCTCCAGGCGGAGCAGACAGGCACTGCTAT
GAACCTTAGCGTCCCTCAAGTTCAGCTGATCAACCCAGAGAACCAAATTATAGAGCCTGACGGGGCTGTG
AACTTGGACAGTGATGAGGGTGAAGAGCCTTCTCCAGAAGCCTTGGTTCGCTATTTGTCAATGAGGAGGC
ACACGGTGGGAGTGGCTGACCCACGCACGGAAGTTATGGAAGATCTGCAGAAGCTGCTGCCTGGCTTTCC
TGGAGTAAACCCACAGGGTCCATTCCTACAAGTGGCCCCTAACATGAACTTCACGCACAACCTGTTGCCC
ATGCAGAGTCTGCAGCCAACTGGGCAGCTTGAGTACAAGGAACAGTCTCTGTTACAGCCGCCTACACTAC
AGCTACTGAACGGAATGGGGCCCCTTGGCCGGAGAGCCTCAGATGGAGGCGCCAACATCCAACTGCATGC
CCAGCAGCTGCTCAAGCGCCCACGGGGACCGTCCCCACTTGTCACCATGACACCAGCAGTGCCAGCAGTT
ACCCCTGTGGATGAGGAGAGCTCGGATGGGGAGCCAGATCAGGAAGCTGTGCAGAGGTACTTGGCAAATA
GGTCCAAAAGGCACACACTGGCCATGACCAGCCCGACAGCTGAGATCCCACCGGACCTGCAACGGCAGCT
AGGACAACAGTCTTTCCGTTCCCGGGTCTGGCCTCCTCACCTGGTACCTGACCAGCATCGCTCCACCTAC
AAGGACTCCAACACCCTGCATCTCCCTACGGAGCGTTTCTCCCCCGTGCGCCGGTTCTCAGACGGGGCTG
CAAGCATCCAGGCCTTCAAAGCTCACCTGGAAAAAATGGGCAACAGCAGCAGCATCAAGCAGTTGCAGCA
GGAGTGTGAGCAGCTGCAGAAGATGTACGGGGGGCAGGTGGATGAGAGGACCCTGGAGAAGACCCAGCAG
CAGCATATGTTGTACCAGCAGGAGCAGCACCATCAGATCCTCCAGCAGCAAATCCAAGATTCTATTTGTC
CTCCTCAGCCCTCCCCACCTCTTCAGGTTGCCTGTGAAAACCAACCAGCCCTCCTCACCCACCAGCTCCA
GAGGTTAAGGATTCAACCTTCAAGCCCACCCCCCAACCATCCCAGCAACCATCTCTTCAGACAGCCAAGT
AACAGTCCTCCCCCGGTCAGCAGTGCCATGATCACGTCTCACGGTGCTACGTCTCCCTCCCAGTTTCAAG
GCTTACCCTCCCATGGTGCAATCTTCCAGCAGCAACCCGAGAACTGTTCCCCGCCTCCCAGTGTAGCACT
AACCTGCCTGGGCCTACAGCAGGCTAGCCAGTCACAGCCAGTGACTATCCAGCTACAGGAGCCAGTTGAC
ATGCTCAGCAACATGGCCGGAACCGCGGCAGGCTCTGCAGGGCGGAGCATCCCCATCAGCCCCAGCGCCA
GTCAGATTCAGATACAGCACCGAGCCAGCCTAATGGCTCCCTTCAGCTATGGGCACCGGCCCTTGTCCAA
GCAGCTGAGCGCTGACAGTGCAGAGGCCCACAGCTTGAACATGAATCGGTTCTCCCCTGCCAACTACGAC
CAGGCGCATTTACACCCCCATCTGTTTTCGGACCAGTCCCGAGGTTCCCCCAGCAGCTACAGCCCTTCAA
CAGGAGTGGGGTTTCCTCCAACTCAAGCCCTGAAAGTTCCTCCGCTTGACCAGTTCCCCACTTTCCCTCC
CAGTGCCCAGCAGCAGCCACCCCACTATACCACGTCAGCACTACAGCAGGCCCTGCTATCTCCTACACCG
CCAGACTATCCCCGACACCAGCAGGTTCCCCATATCCTTCAAGGACTGCTCTCTCCCCGGCATTCACTCA
CCGGCCACTCGGACATTCGGCTGCCTCCGGCAGAGTTTGCACAGCTCATCAAAAGGCAGCAACAGCATCG
ACAGCAGCAGCAGCAGCAGCAGCAGCAACAAGAATACCATGAATTGTTCAGGCACATGAACCAAGGGGAT
GCTGTTAGCCTAGCTCCCAGCCTCGGGGGACAGAATATGACAGAGCAACAGGCTTTATCTTATCAAAATG
CTGACTCGTACCACCGCCACCACACCAGCCCCCAGCATATCTTACAGATCAGGGCGCAAGATTGTATCTC
ACAGGGTCCCTCGCCCACCCCCACCCATGGCTATGCCCATCAGCCACCACTAATGCATTCGGAGAGTATG
GAGGAAGACTGCTTGTGTGAGGGGCTCAAGGAGGGCTTCCCAGACAAGAGCTCAAGCACACTGACCAAAG
GTTGCCACAACAGCCCTCTGCTCTTGTGTACCAGTGGGCCTGGGGACCCTGAGCCTTTGCTGGGAACTGT
GAGTCAGGCCCGGGAGCTGGGGATCCATCCCTACGGACACCAGCCAACTGCCACCACGTTCAGTAGAAAT
AAGGTGCCCAGCCGAGAGTCTGTCCTAGGGAACTGCCTGGAAAGAAGTTCTCCTGGACAAGCAATGGAGC
TGCCGGATCACAACGGCCTTGGGTACCCAGTACGGCCCTTAGTCAGTGAGCACCTCAGGTCCCGGACGCT
CCAGAGACACCACACGATCCAGAACAGCGACGATGCCTATGTACAGCTGGATACCTTGCCAGGAATGAGC
CTGGTGGCAGGCAAGGCGCTGAGCTCTGCCCGGATGTCAGATGCAGTTCTTAGTCAGTCTTCACTCATGG
GCAGCCAACAGTTTCAGGATGAGGAAGATGAAGAATGTGGGGTGAGCCTGGGCCACGAGCATCCAGGCCT
GGGTGATGGCAGCCAGCATCTCAACTCCTCTCGCTATCCAGCTACGTGTGTTACAGACATCATGCTCAGC
CACAAGCACCCAGAGGTCTCCTTCAGCATGGAGCAAGCCGGCGTGGGCAGCGGCGCCACCAACTTCAGCC
TGCTGAAGCAGGCCGGCGACGTGGAGGAGAACCCCGGCCCCATGACCGAGTACAAGCCCATGATTGAACA
AGATGGATTGCACGCAGGTTCTCCGGCCGCTTGGGTGGAGAGGCTATTCGGCTATGACTGGGCACAACAG
ACAATCGGCTGCTCTGATGCCGCCGTGTTCCGGCTGTCAGCGCAGGGGCGCCCGGTTCTTTTTGTCAAGA
CCGACCTGTCCGGTGCCCTGAATGAACTGCAGGACGAGGCAGCGCGGCTATCGTGGCTGGCCACGACGGG
CGTTCCTTGCGCAGCTGTGCTCGACGTTGTCACTGAAGCGGGAAGGGACTGGCTGCTATTGGGCGAAGTG
CCGGGGCAGGATCTCCTGTCATCTCACCTTGCTCCTGCCGAGAAAGTATCCATCATGGCTGATGCAATGC
GGCGGCTGCATACGCTTGATCCGGCTACCTGCCCATTCGACCACCAAGCGAAACATCGCATCGAGCGAGC
ACGTACTCGGATGGAAGCCGGTCTTGTCGATCAGGATGATCTGGACGAAGAGCATCAGGGGCTCGCGCCA
GCCGAACTGTTCGCCAGGCTCAAGGCGCGCATGCCCGACGGCGAGGATCTCGTCGTGACCCATGGCGATG
CCTGCTTGCCGAATATCATGGTGGAAAATGGCCGCTTTTCTGGATTCATCGACTGTGGCCGGCTGGGTGT
GGCGGACCGCTATCAGGACATAGCGTTGGCTACCCGTGATATTGCTGAAGAGCTTGGCGGCGAATGGGCT
GACCGCTTCCTCGTGCTTTACGGTATCGCCGCTCCCGATTCGCAGCGCATCGCCTTCTATCGCCTTCTTG
ACGAGTTCTTCTGAACGCGTTAAGTCGACAATCAACCTCTGGATTACAAAATTTGTGAAAGATTGACTGG
TATTCTTAACTATGTTGCTCCTTTTACGCTATGTGGATACGCTGCTTTAATGCCTTTGTATCATGCTATT
GCTTCCCGTATGGCTTTCATTTTCTCCTCCTTGTATAAATCCTGGTTGCTGTCTCTTTATGAGGAGTTGT
GGCCCGTTGTCAGGCAACGTGGCGTGGTGTGCACTGTGTTTGCTGACGCAACCCCCACTGGTTGGGGCAT
TGCCACCACCTGTCAGCTCCTTTCCGGGACTTTCGCTTTCCCCCTCCCTATTGCCACGGCGGAACTCATC
GCCGCCTGCCTTGCCCGCTGCTGGACAGGGGCTCGGCTGTTGGGCACTGACAATTCCGTGGTGTTGTCGG
GGAAATCATCGTCCTTTCCTTGGCTGCTCGCCTGTGTTGCCACCTGGATTCTGCGCGGGACGTCCTTCTG
CTACGTCCCTTCGGCCCTCAATCCAGCGGACCTTCCTTCCCGCGGCCTGCTGCCGGCTCTGCGGCCTCTT
CCGCGTCTTCGCCTTCGCCCTCAGACGAGTCGGATCTCCCTTTGGGCCGCCTCCCCGCGTCGACTTTAAG
ACCAATGACTTACAAGGCAGCTGTAGATCTTAGCCACTTTTTAAAAGAAAAGGGGGGACTGGAAGGGCTA
ATTCACTCCCAACGAAGACAAGATCTGCTTTTTGCTTGTACTGGGTCTCTCTGGTTAGACCAGATCTGAG
CCTGGGAGCTCTCTGGCTAACTAGGGAACCCACTGCTTAAGCCTCAATAAAGCTTGCCTTGAGTGCTTCA
AGTAGTGTGTGCCCGTCTGTTGTGTGACTCTGGTAACTAGAGATCCCTCAGACCCTTTTAGTCAGTGTGG
AAAATCTCTAGCAGTACGTATAGTAGTTCATGTCATCTTATTATTCAGTATTTATAACTTGCAAAGAAAT
GAATATCAGAGAGTGAGAGGAACTTGTTTATTGCAGCTTATAATGGTTACAAATAAAGCAATAGCATCAC
AAATTTCACAAATAAAGCATTTTTTTCACTGCATTCTAGTTGTGGTTTGTCCAAACTCATCAATGTATCT
TATCATGTCTGGCTCTAGCTATCCCGCCCCTAACTCCGCCCATCCCGCCCCTAACTCCGCCCAGTTCCGC
CCATTCTCCGCCCCATGGCTGACTAATTTTTTTTATTTATGCAGAGGCCGAGGCCGCCTCGGCCTCTGAG
CTATTCCAGAAGTAGTGAGGAGGCTTTTTTGGAGGCCTAGGGACGTACCCAATTCGCCCTATAGTGAGTC
GTATTACGCGCGCTCACTGGCCGTCGTTTTACAACGTCGTGACTGGGAAAACCCTGGCGTTACCCAACTT
AATCGCCTTGCAGCACATCCCCCTTTCGCCAGCTGGCGTAATAGCGAAGAGGCCCGCACCGATCGCCCTT
CCCAACAGTTGCGCAGCCTGAATGGCGAATGGG
[124 nt withheld, positions 8644-8767]
C
[91 nt withheld, positions 8769-8859]
A
[49 nt withheld, positions 8861-8909]
CCTTTGACGTTGGAGTCCACGTTCTTT
[37 nt withheld, positions 8937-8973]
ACCCTATCTCGGTCTATTCTTTTGATTTATAAGGGATTTTGCCGATTTCGGCCTATTGGTTAAAAAATGA
GCTGATTTAACAAAAATTTAACGCGAATTTTAACAAAATATTAACGCTTACAATTTAGGTGGCACTTTTC
GGGGAAATGTGCGCGGAACCCCTATTTGTTTATTTTTCTAAATACATTCAAATATGTATCCGCTCATGAG
ACAATAACCCTGATAAATGCTTCAATAATATTGAAAAAGGAAGAGTATGAGTATTCAACATTTCCGTGTC
GCCCTTATTCCCTTTTTTGCGGCATTTTGCCTTCCTGTTTTTGCTCACCCAGAAACGCTGGTGAAAGTAA
AAGATGCTGAAGATCAGTTGGGTGCACGAGTGGGTTACATCGAACTGGATCTCAACAGCGGTAAGATCCT
TGAGAGTTTTCGCCCCGAAGAACGTTTTCCAATGATGAGCACTTTTAAAGTTCTGCTATGTGGCGCGGTA
TTATCCCGTATTGACGCCGGGCAAGAGCAACTCGGTCGCCGCATACACTATTCTCAGAATGACTTGGTTG
AGTACTCACCAGTCACAGAAAAGCATCTTACGGATGGCATGACAGTAAGAGAATTATGCAGTGCTGCCAT
AACCATGAGTGATAACACTGCGGCCAACTTACTTCTGACAACGATCGGAGGACCGAAGGAGCTAACCGCT
TTTTTGCACAACATGGGGGATCATGTAACTCGCCTTGATCGTTGGGAACCGGAGCTGAATGAAGCCATAC
CAAACGACGAGCGTGACACCACGATGCCTGTAGCAATGGCAACAACGTTGCGCAAACTATTAACTGGCGA
ACTACTTACTCTAGCTTCCCGGCAACAATTAATAGACTGGATGGAGGCGGATAAAGTTGCAGGACCACTT
CTGCGCTCGGCCCTTCCGGCTGGCTGGTTTATTGCTGATAAATCTGGAGCCGGTGAGCGTGGGTCTCGCG
GTATCATTGCAGCACTGGGGCCAGATGGTAAGCCCTCCCGTATCGTAGTTATCTACACGACGGGGAGTCA
GGCAACTATGGATGAACGAAATAGACAGATCGCTGAGATAGGTGCCTCACTGATTAAGCATTGGTAACTG
TCAGACCAAGTTTACTCATATATACTTTAGATTGATTTAAAACTTCATTTTTAATTTAAAAGGATCTAGG
TGAAGATCCTTTTTGATAATCTCATGACCAAAATCCCTTAACGTGAGTTTTCGTTCCACTGAGCGTCAGA
CCCCGTAGAAAAGATCAAAGGATCTTCTTGAGATCCTTTTTTTCTGCGCGTAATCTGCTGCTTGCAAACA
AAAAAACCACCGCTACCAGCGGTGGTTTGTTTGCCGGATCAAGAGCTACCAACTCTTTTTCCGAAGGTAA
CTGGCTTCAGCAGAGCGCAGATACCAAATACTGTTCTTCTAGTGTAGCCGTAGTTAGGCCACCACTTCAA
GAACTCTGTAGCACCGCCTACATACCTCGCTCTGCTAATCCTGTTACCAGTGGCTGCTGCCAGTGGCGAT
AAGTCGTGTCTTACCGGGTTGGACTCAAGACGATAGTTACCGGATAAGGCGCAGCGGTCGGGCTGAACGG
GGGGTTCGTGCACACAGCCCAGCTTGGAGCGAACGACCTACACCGAACTGAGATACCTACAGCGTGAGCT
ATGAGAAAGCGCCACGCTTCCCGAAGGGAGAAAGGCGGACAGGTATCCGGTAAGCGGCAGGGTCGGAACA
GGAGAGCGCACGAGGGAGCTTCCAGGGGGAAACGCCTGGTATCTTTATAGTCCTGTCGGGTTTCGCCACC
TCTGACTTGAGCGTCGATTTTTGTGATGCTCGTCAGGGGGGCGGAGCCTATGGAAAAACGCCAGCAACGC
GGCCTTTTTACGGTTCCTGGCCTTTTGCTGGCCTTTTGCTCACATGTTCTTTCCTGCGTTATCCCCTGAT
TCTGTGGATAACCGTATTACCGCCTTTGAGTGAGCTGATACCGCTCGCCGCAGCCGAACGACCGAGCGCA
GCGAGTCAGTGAGCGAGGAAGCGGAAGAGCGCCCAATACGCAAACCGCCTCTCCCCGCGCGTTGGCCGAT
TCATTAATGCAGCTGGCACGACAGGTTTCCCGACTGGAAAGCGGGCAGTGAGCGCAACGCAATTAATGTG
AGTTAGCTCACTCATTAGGCACCCCAGGCTTTACACTTTATGCTTCCGGCTCGTATGTTGTGTGGAATTG
TGAGCGGATAACAATTTCACACAGGAAACAGCTATGACCATGATTACGCCAAGCGCGCAATTAACCCTCA
CTAAAGGGAACAAAAGCTGGAGCTGCAAGC
Features (pLannotate 1.2.2; 27 found; start..end, strand, type, name):
      5..231     +  promoter       RSV promoter: Rous sarcoma virus enhancer/promoter
    232..412     +  LTR            5' LTR (truncated): truncated 5' long terminal repeat (LTR) from HIV-1
    459..584     +  misc_feature   HIV-1 Ψ: packaging signal of human immunodeficiency virus type 1
    568..931     +  CDS            HIV-1 gag (fragment): gag protein from human immunodeficiency virus 1; gag
   1077..1310    +  misc_feature   RRE: The Rev response element (RRE) of HIV-1 allows for Rev-dependent mRNA export from the nucleus to the cytoplasm.
   1687..1713    +  CDS            Rev (fragment): human immunodeficiency virus 1 (HIV-1) Rev protein; rev; enhances nuclear export of unspliced and incompletely spliced viral mRNAs
   1723..1840    +  misc_feature   cPPT/CTS: central polypurine tract and central termination sequence of HIV-1
   1909..2120    +  promoter       EF-1α core promoter: core promoter for human elongation factor EF-1α
   2343..6275    +  CDS            Sik3: SIK3_MOUSE - Also known as Kiaa0999, Qsk. Experimental evidence at protein level: Swiss-Prot protein existence level 1. Positive regulator of mTOR signaling that functions by triggering the degradation of DEPTOR, an mTOR inhibitor (By similarity). Required for chondrocyte hypertrophy during skeletogenesis (PubMed:22318228). Negatively regulates cAMP signaling pathway possibly by acting on CRTC2/TORC2 and CRTC3/TORC3 (By similarity). Prevents HDAC4 translocation to the nucleus (PubMed:22318228). From Mus musculus (Mouse).
   6342..6360    +  CDS            PuroR (fragment): puromycin N-acetyltransferase; pac from Streptomyces; confers resistance to puromycin
   6360..7151    +  CDS            neo: KKA2_KLEPN - Also known as kan, nptII. Experimental evidence at protein level: Swiss-Prot protein existence level 1. Resistance to kanamycin, neomycin, paromomycin, ribostamycin, butirosin and gentamicin B. From Klebsiella pneumoniae.
   7170..7758    +  misc_feature   WPRE: woodchuck hepatitis virus posttranscriptional regulatory element
   7809..7828    +  misc_feature   cPPT/CTS (fragment): central polypurine tract and central termination sequence of HIV-1
   7830..8063    +  LTR            3' LTR (ΔU3): self-inactivating 3' long terminal repeat (LTR) from HIV-1
   8141..8262    +  polyA_signal   SV40 poly(A) signal: SV40 polyadenylation signal
   8302..8437    +  rep_origin     SV40 ori: SV40 origin of replication
   8458..8476    -  promoter       T7 promoter: promoter for bacteriophage T7 RNA polymerase
   8484..8639    +  CDS            lacZα (fragment): LacZα fragment of β-galactosidase; lacZ fragment
   8644..9072    +  rep_origin     f1 ori (sequence partly withheld): f1 bacteriophage origin of replication; arrow indicates direction of (+) strand synthesis
   9125..9229    +  promoter       AmpR promoter: bla
   9230..10090   +  CDS            AmpR: β-lactamase; bla; confers resistance to ampicillin, carbenicillin, and related antibiotics
  10261..10849   +  rep_origin     ori: high-copy-number ColE1/pMB1/pBR322/pUC origin of replication
  11032..11124   +  CDS            lacI (fragment): lac repressor; lacI; The lac repressor binds to the lac operator to inhibit transcription in E. coli. This inhibition can be relieved by adding lactose or isopropyl-β-D-thiogalactopyranoside (IPTG).
  11137..11158   +  protein_bind   CAP binding site: CAP binding activates transcription in the presence of cAMP. E. coli catabolite activator protein
  11173..11203   +  promoter       lac promoter: promoter for the E. coli lac operon
  11207..11229   +  protein_bind   lac operator (fragment): The lac repressor binds to the lac operator to inhibit transcription in E. coli. This inhibition can be relieved by adding lactose or isopropyl-β-D-thiogalactopyranoside (IPTG). lac repressor encoded by lacI
  11272..11290   +  promoter       T3 promoter: promoter for bacteriophage T3 RNA polymerase
