[The description below was written by a language model from this plasmid's Addgene catalogue record and pLannotate feature annotations shown in this document.]
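Description:
LentiV_Neo_Sik3_T142Q is a third-generation-style, self-inactivating HIV-1 lentiviral expression plasmid of about 11.3 kb, built on the LentiV_Neo backbone and carrying mouse Sik3 cDNA with a threonine-142-to-glutamine "gatekeeper" substitution. In bacteria it is maintained through a high-copy ColE1/pUC-type origin and selected with ampicillin via the β-lactamase gene. An f1 origin, an SV40 origin, and remnants of a lac/T7/T3 cloning region are also present in the backbone.

The viral genome is transcribed from an RSV enhancer/promoter fused to a truncated 5' LTR. It includes the Ψ packaging signal with a short gag fragment, the Rev response element for Rev-dependent nuclear export, and the cPPT/CTS, and it ends in a ΔU3 3' LTR followed by an SV40 polyadenylation signal. The U3 deletion is copied to both LTRs on integration, so viral promoter activity is lost and expression depends on the internal promoter. That promoter is the EF-1α core (EFS) promoter, which lies upstream of the roughly 3.9 kb Sik3 coding sequence. The neomycin phosphotransferase gene follows in the same orientation, allowing G418 selection of transduced mammalian cells, and a WPRE downstream enhances transcript expression. No separate promoter is annotated for neo, which suggests it is co-expressed from the same transcript, but the record does not identify the linking element. A tiny puromycin-resistance fragment just before neo looks like a cloning remnant.

Gatekeeper mutations in kinases are commonly used to alter sensitivity to ATP-competitive inhibitors. With the associated study on salt-inducible kinase inhibition in acute myeloid leukemia, this points to stable expression of the mutant kinase for testing inhibitor on-target effects, although the record does not state the mutation's exact effect.
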