Addgene plasmid #119973: LentiV_Neo_Sik3_T142Q
Purpose: Lentiviral expression plasmid of mouse Sik3 cDNA (gatekeeper mutation) with neomycin resistance gene
Depositing lab: Christopher Vakoc. Depositing organization: Cold Spring Harbor Laboratory. Publication: Salt-Inducible Kinase inhibition suppresses acute myeloid leukemia progression in vivo. Tarumoto Y, Lin S, Wang J, Milazzo JP, Xu Y, Lu B, Yang Z, Wei Y, Polyanskaya S, Wunderlich M, Gray NS, Stegmaier K, Vakoc CR. Blood. 2019 Nov 1. pii: 422697. doi: 10.1182/blood.2019001576. PubMed 31697837.
Backbone
  Vector backbone: LentiV_Neo
  Backbone size w/o insert (bp): 7210
  Total vector size (bp): 11313
  Vector type: Mammalian Expression, Lentiviral
  Selectable markers: Neomycin (select with G418)
Growth in bacteria
  Bacterial resistance: Ampicillin, 100 μg/mL
  Growth temperature: 37°C
  Growth strain: NEB Stable
  Copy number: High Copy
Gene/Insert
  Gene/Insert name: Sik3
  Species: M. musculus (mouse)
  Insert size (bp): 4100
  Mutation: change Threonine 142 to Glutamine
  Entrez Gene: Sik3 (a.k.a. 5730525O22Rik, 9030204A07Rik, Qsk, SIK-3, mKIAA0999)
  Promoter: EFS promoter
  Cloning method: Ligation Independent Cloning
  Sequencing primers: 5′ AACTGGGAAAGTGATGTCGTGTACTG; 3′ GAGAACCTGCGTGCAATCCATC
Terms and licenses: Academic/Nonprofit Terms; Industry Terms: Not Available to Industry
Depositor comments: Please visit https://www.biorxiv.org/content/10.1101/636969v1 for BioRxiv preprint
How to cite: LentiV_Neo_Sik3_T142Q was a gift from Christopher Vakoc (Addgene plasmid # 119973 ; http://n2t.net/addgene:119973 ; RRID:Addgene_119973)
